Addgene plasmid #161003: UPG
Purpose: ubiquitous expression of PCP-GFP
Depositing lab: Krishna Niyogi. Depositing organization: University of California, Berkeley. Publication: Quantitative imaging of RNA polymerase II activity in plants reveals the single-cell basis of tissue-wide transcriptional dynamics. Alamos S, Reimer A, Niyogi KK, Garcia HG. Nat Plants. 2021 Aug;7(8):1037-1049. doi: 10.1038/s41477-021-00976-0. Epub 2021 Aug 9. PubMed 34373604.
Backbone
  Vector backbone: pCambia1300
  Vector type: Plant Expression
Growth in bacteria
  Bacterial resistance: Kanamycin, 50 μg/mL
  Growth temperature: 37°C
  Growth strain: DH5alpha
  Copy number: High Copy
Gene/Insert
  Gene/Insert name: PCP-GFP
  Species: A. thaliana (mustard weed)
  Cloning method: Gibson Cloning
Terms and licenses: Academic/Nonprofit Terms; Industry Terms: Not Available to Industry
Depositor comments: Please visit https://www.biorxiv.org/content/10.1101/2020.08.30.274621v1 for bioRxiv preprint.
How to cite: UPG was a gift from Krishna Niyogi (Addgene plasmid # 161003 ; http://n2t.net/addgene:161003 ; RRID:Addgene_161003)
