[The description below was written by a language model from this plasmid's Addgene catalogue record and pLannotate feature annotations shown in this document.]
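Description:
UPG is a plant expression binary vector built on the pCambia1300 backbone and designed for ubiquitous expression of PCP-GFP, a fusion of the bacteriophage PP7 coat protein to GFP. The roughly 11.4 kb plasmid carries the usual two-host replication system of pCambia vectors. A high-copy ColE1/pUC-type origin with the pBR322 bom site supports propagation in E. coli, and the pVS1 oriV with its RepA replication and StaA stability proteins maintains the plasmid in Agrobacterium. Bacterial selection is by kanamycin through an aminoglycoside phosphotransferase gene located outside the T-DNA.

Between the nopaline-type right and left T-DNA border repeats lie two plant cassettes. The payload, inserted by Gibson assembly into the remnants of the pUC-style cloning site and lacZα region, is the PP7 coat protein coding sequence followed closely by mgfp5, a folding-enhanced GFP with a cryptic intron removed for use in plants. The feature table does not annotate the promoter or terminator flanking this fusion. The unannotated stretches upstream and downstream presumably hold them, but the record describes expression only as "ubiquitous" and lists A. thaliana as the insert species. The second cassette is an enhanced CaMV 35S promoter driving hygromycin phosphotransferase with a CaMV polyadenylation signal, which allows selection of transformed plant tissue.

PP7 coat protein binds its cognate RNA stem-loops, so PCP-GFP concentrates fluorescence on nascent transcripts of reporter genes tagged with PP7 loops. In line with the associated study on quantitative imaging of RNA polymerase II activity in plants, UPG supplies this detector protein for live, single-cell imaging of transcription.
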