Features (pLannotate 1.2.2; 22 found; start..end, strand, type, name):
    384..408     -  misc_feature   RB T-DNA repeat: right border repeat from nopaline C58 T-DNA
    474..628     -  CDS            lacZα (fragment): LacZα fragment of β-galactosidase; lacZ fragment
    631..666     -  misc_feature   MCS (fragment): pUC18/19 multiple cloning site
   1376..1738    +  CDS            COAT_BPPP7: Experimental evidence at protein level: Swiss-Prot protein existence level 1. Forms the phage shell; binds to the phage RNA. From Pseudomonas phage PP7 (Bacteriophage PP7).
   1760..2470    +  CDS            mgfp5: GFP with folding enhancement mutations; mgfp5; suitable for expression in plants due to removal of a cryptic intron
   3092..3109    -  misc_feature   MCS (fragment): pUC18/19 multiple cloning site
   3140..3162    -  protein_bind   lac operator (fragment): The lac repressor binds to the lac operator to inhibit transcription in E. coli. This inhibition can be relieved by adding lactose or isopropyl-β-D-thiogalactopyranoside (IPTG). lac repressor encoded by lacI
   3166..3196    -  promoter       lac promoter: promoter for the E. coli lac operon
   3211..3232    -  protein_bind   CAP binding site: CAP binding activates transcription in the presence of cAMP. E. coli catabolite activator protein
   3245..3333    -  CDS            lacI (fragment): lac repressor; lacI; The lac repressor binds to the lac operator to inhibit transcription in E. coli. This inhibition can be relieved by adding lactose or isopropyl-β-D-thiogalactopyranoside (IPTG).
   3423..4099    +  promoter       CaMV 35S promoter (enhanced): cauliflower mosaic virus 35S promoter with a duplicated enhancer region
   4166..5191    +  CDS            HygR: hygromycin B phosphotransferase confers resistance to hygromycin
   5232..5406    +  polyA_signal   CaMV poly(A) signal: cauliflower mosaic virus polyadenylation signal
   5484..5508    -  misc_feature   LB T-DNA repeat: left border repeat from nopaline C58 T-DNA
   5933..6727    +  CDS            KanR: aminoglycoside phosphotransferase; aphA-3; confers resistance to kanamycin
   6814..7402    +  rep_origin     ori: high-copy-number ColE1/pMB1/pBR322/pUC origin of replication
   7588..7728    -  misc_feature   bom: basis of mobility region from pBR322
   7830..7869    -  CDS            rop (fragment): Rop protein, which maintains plasmids at low copy number; rop
   8072..8266    -  rep_origin     pVS1 oriV: origin of replication for the Pseudomonas plasmid pVS1 (Heeb et al., 2000)
   8332..9405    -  CDS            pVS1 RepA: replication protein from the Pseudomonas plasmid pVS1 (Heeb et al., 2000)
   9834..10463   -  CDS            pVS1 StaA: stability protein from the Pseudomonas plasmid pVS1 (Heeb et al., 2000)
  11023..44      -  CDS            Y4CG_SINFN (fragment) (across the origin): Protein inferred from homology: Swiss-Prot protein existence level 3. From Sinorhizobium fredii (strain NBRC 101917 / NGR234).
>Addgene plasmid #161003 | UPG | addgene full sequence | sequence record 319106 | Addgene NGS Result
GTCAAGTCCTGGTCGTCGGTGCTGACGCGGGCATAGCCCAGCAGGCCAGCGGCGGCGCTCTTGTTCATGG
CGTAATGTCTCCGGTTCTAGTCGCAAGTATTCTACTTTATGCGACTAAAACACGCGACAAGAAAACGCCA
GGAAAAGGGCAGGGCGGCAGCCTGTCGCGTAACTTAGGACTTGTGCGACATGTCGTTTTCAGAAGACGGC
TGCACTGAACGTCAGAAGCCGACTGCACTATAGCAGCGGAGGGGTTGGATCAAAGTACTTTGATCCCGAG
GGGAACCCTGTGGTTGGCATGCACATACAAATGGACGAACGGATAAACCTTTTCACGCCCTTTTAAATAT
CCGATTATTCTAATAAACGCTCTTTTCTCTTAGGTTTACCCGCCAATATATCCTGTCAAACACTGATAGT
TTAAACTGAAGGCGGGAAACGACAATCTGATCCAAGCTCAAGCTGCTCTAGCATTCGCCATTCAGGCTGC
GCAACTGTTGGGAAGGGCGATCGGTGCGGGCCTCTTCGCTATTACGCCAGCTGGCGAAAGGGGGATGTGC
TGCAAGGCGATTAAGTTGGGTAACGCCAGGGTTTTCCCAGTCACGACGTTGTAAAACGACGGCCAGTGCC
AAGCTTGCATGCCTGCAGGTCGACTCTAGAGGATCCAGGATGATTTCTGGTTTAAACAAGCTTCGGCTGG
ATCTTATGACGACCGTTAGAAATTGTGGTTGTCGACGAGTCAGTAATAAACGGCGTCAAAGTGGTTGCAG
CCGGCACACACGAGTCGTGTTTATCAACTCAAAGCACAAATACTTTTCCTCAACCTAAAAATAAGGCAAT
TAGCCAAAAACAACTTTGCGTGTAAACAACGCTCAATACACGTGTCATTTTATTATTAGCTATTGCTTCA
CCGCCTTAGCTTTCTCGTGACCTAGTCGTCCTCGTCTTTTCTTCTTCTTCTTCTATAAAACAATACCCAA
AGAGCTCTTCTTCTTCACAATTCAGATTTCAATTTCTCAAAATCTTAAAAACTTTCTCTCAATTCTCTCT
ACCGTGATCAAGGTAAATTTCTGTGTTCCTTATTCTCTCAAAATCTTCGATTTTGTTTTCGTTCGATCCC
AATTTCGTATATGTTCTTTGGTTTAGATTCTGTTAATCTTAGATCGAAGACGATTTTCTGGGTTTGATCG
TTAGATATCATCTTAATTCTCGATTAGGGTTTCATAGATATCATCCGATTTGTTCAAATAATTTGAGTTT
TGTCGAATAATTACTCTTCGATTTGTGATTTCTATCTAGATCTGGTGTTAGTTTCTAGTTTGTGCGATCG
AATTTGTCGATTAATCTGAGTTTTTCTGATTAACAGATGCTAGCCTCCAAAACCATCGTTCTTTCGGTCG
GCGAGGCTACTCGCACTCTGACTGAGATCCAGTCCACCGCAGACCGTCAGATCTTCGAAGAGAAGGTCGG
GCCTCTGGTGGGTCGGCTGCGCCTCACGGCTTCGCTCCGTCAAAACGGAGCCAAGACCGCGTATCGCGTC
AACCTAAAACTGGATCAGGCGGACGTCGTTGATTCCGGACTTCCGAAAGTGCGCTACACTCAGGTATGGT
CGCACGACGTGACAATCGTTGCGAATAGCACCGAGGCCTCGCGCAAATCGTTGTACGATTTGACCAAGTC
CCTCGTCGCGACCTCGCAGGTCGAAGATCTTGTCGTCAACCTTGTGCCGCTGGGCCGTGGATCCATGGTA
GATCTGACTAGTAAAGGAGAAGAACTTTTCACTGGAGTTGTCCCAATTCTTGTTGAATTAGATGGTGATG
TTAATGGGCACAAATTTTCTGTCAGTGGAGAGGGTGAAGGTGATGCAACATACGGAAAACTTACCCTTAA
ATTTATTTGCACTACTGGAAAACTACCTGTTCCGTGGCCAACACTTGTCACTACTTTCTCTTATGGTGTT
CAATGCTTTTCAAGATACCCAGATCATATGAAGCGGCACGACTTCTTCAAGAGCGCCATGCCTGAGGGAT
ACGTGCAGGAGAGGACCATCTTCTTCAAGGACGACGGGAACTACAAGACACGTGCTGAAGTCAAGTTTGA
GGGAGACACCCTCGTCAACAGGATCGAGCTTAAGGGAATCGATTTCAAGGAGGACGGAAACATCCTCGGC
CACAAGTTGGAATACAACTACAACTCCCACAACGTATACATCATGGCCGACAAGCAAAAGAACGGCATCA
AAGCCAACTTCAAGACCCGCCACAACATCGAAGACGGCGGCGTGCAACTCGCTGATCATTATCAACAAAA
TACTCCAATTGGCGATGGCCCTGTCCTTTTACCAGACAACCATTACCTGTCCACACAATCTGCCCTTTCG
AAAGATCCCAACGAAAAGAGAGACCACATGGTCCTTCTTGAGTTTGTAACAGCTGCTGGGATTACACATG
GCATGGATGAACTATACAAAGCTAGCCCATGGTAAGCTTTTTGTGATCTGATGATAAGTGGTTGGTTCGT
GTCTCATGCACTTGGGAGGTGATCTATTTCACCTGGTGTAGTTTGTGTTTCCGTCAGTTGGAAAAACTTA
TCCCTATCGATTTCGTTTTCATTTTCTGCTTTTCTTTTATGTACCTTCGTTTGGGCTTGTAACGGGCCTT
TGTATTTCAACTCTCAATAATAATCCAAGTGCATGTTAAACAATTTGTCATCTGTTTCGGCTTTGATATA
CTACTGGTGAAGATGGGCCGTACTACTGCATCACAACGAAAAATAATAATAAGATGAAAAACTTGAAGTG
GAAAAAAAAAAAACTTGAATGTTCACTACTACTCATTGACCATAATGTTTAACATACATAGCTCAATAGT
ATTTTTGTGAATATGGCAACACAAACAGTCCAAAACAATTGTCTCTTACTATACCAAACCAAGGGCGCCG
CTTGTTTGCCACTCTTTGTGTGCAATAGTGTGATTACCACATCTCCACATTCAATATATTCCCTGAATTA
TCTGACGATTTTGATGGCTCACTGTTTTCCCAAGTCTGGTACCCCACCTACATGGGGATCCTAACTCGAG
CTGCAGGCTTCGGTACCGAGCTCGAATTCGTAATCATGTCATAGCTGTTTCCTGTGTGAAATTGTTATCC
GCTCACAATTCCACACAACATACGAGCCGGAAGCATAAAGTGTAAAGCCTGGGGTGCCTAATGAGTGAGC
TAACTCACATTAATTGCGTTGCGCTCACTGCCCGCTTTCCAGTCGGGAAACCTGTCGTGCCAGCTGCATT
AATGAATCGGCCAACGCGCGGGGAGAGGCGGTTTGCGTATTGGCTAGAGCAGCTTGCCAACATGGTGGAG
CACGACACTCTCGTCTACTCCAAGAATATCAAAGATACAGTCTCAGAAGACCAAAGGGCTATTGAGACTT
TTCAACAAAGGGTAATATCGGGAAACCTCCTCGGATTCCATTGCCCAGCTATCTGTCACTTCATCAAAAG
GACAGTAGAAAAGGAAGGTGGCACCTACAAATGCCATCATTGCGATAAAGGAAAGGCTATCGTTCAAGAT
GCCTCTGCCGACAGTGGTCCCAAAGATGGACCCCCACCCACGAGGAGCATCGTGGAAAAAGAAGACGTTC
CAACCACGTCTTCAAAGCAAGTGGATTGATGTGAACATGGTGGAGCACGACACTCTCGTCTACTCCAAGA
ATATCAAAGATACAGTCTCAGAAGACCAAAGGGCTATTGAGACTTTTCAACAAAGGGTAATATCGGGAAA
CCTCCTCGGATTCCATTGCCCAGCTATCTGTCACTTCATCAAAAGGACAGTAGAAAAGGAAGGTGGCACC
TACAAATGCCATCATTGCGATAAAGGAAAGGCTATCGTTCAAGATGCCTCTGCCGACAGTGGTCCCAAAG
ATGGACCCCCACCCACGAGGAGCATCGTGGAAAAAGAAGACGTTCCAACCACGTCTTCAAAGCAAGTGGA
TTGATGTGATATCTCCACTGACGTAAGGGATGACGCACAATCCCACTATCCTTCGCAAGACCCTTCCTCT
ATATAAGGAAGTTCATTTCATTTGGAGAGGACACGCTGAAATCACCAGTCTCTCTCTACAAATCTATCTC
TCTCGAGCTTTCGCAGATCCGGGGGGCAATGAGATATGAAAAAGCCTGAACTCACCGCGACGTCTGTCGA
GAAGTTTCTGATCGAAAAGTTCGACAGCGTCTCCGACCTGATGCAGCTCTCGGAGGGCGAAGAATCTCGT
GCTTTCAGCTTCGATGTAGGAGGGCGTGGATATGTCCTGCGGGTAAATAGCTGCGCCGATGGTTTCTACA
AAGATCGTTATGTTTATCGGCACTTTGCATCGGCCGCGCTCCCGATTCCGGAAGTGCTTGACATTGGGGA
GTTTAGCGAGAGCCTGACCTATTGCATCTCCCGCCGTTCACAGGGTGTCACGTTGCAAGACCTGCCTGAA
ACCGAACTGCCCGCTGTTCTACAACCGGTCGCGGAGGCTATGGATGCGATCGCTGCGGCCGATCTTAGCC
AGACGAGCGGGTTCGGCCCATTCGGACCGCAAGGAATCGGTCAATACACTACATGGCGTGATTTCATATG
CGCGATTGCTGATCCCCATGTGTATCACTGGCAAACTGTGATGGACGACACCGTCAGTGCGTCCGTCGCG
CAGGCTCTCGATGAGCTGATGCTTTGGGCCGAGGACTGCCCCGAAGTCCGGCACCTCGTGCACGCGGATT
TCGGCTCCAACAATGTCCTGACGGACAATGGCCGCATAACAGCGGTCATTGACTGGAGCGAGGCGATGTT
CGGGGATTCCCAATACGAGGTCGCCAACATCTTCTTCTGGAGGCCGTGGTTGGCTTGTATGGAGCAGCAG
ACGCGCTACTTCGAGCGGAGGCATCCGGAGCTTGCAGGATCGCCACGACTCCGGGCGTATATGCTCCGCA
TTGGTCTTGACCAACTCTATCAGAGCTTGGTTGACGGCAATTTCGATGATGCAGCTTGGGCGCAGGGTCG
ATGCGACGCAATCGTCCGATCCGGAGCCGGGACTGTCGGGCGTACACAAATCGCCCGCAGAAGCGCGGCC
GTCTGGACCGATGGCTGTGTAGAAGTACTCGCCGATAGTGGAAACCGACGCCCCAGCACTCGTCCGAGGG
CAAAGAAATAGAGTAGATGCCGACCGGGATCTGTCGATCGACAAGCTCGAGTTTCTCCATAATAATGTGT
GAGTAGTTCCCAGATAAGGGAATTAGGGTTCCTATAGGGTTTCGCTCATGTGTTGAGCATATAAGAAACC
CTTAGTATGTATTTGTATTTGTAAAATACTTCTATCAATAAAATTTCTAATTCCTAAAACCAAAATCCAG
TACTAAAATCCAGATCCCCCGAATTAATTCGGCGTTAATTCAGTACATTAAAAACGTCCGCAATGTGTTA
TTAAGTTGTCTAAGCGTCAATTTGTTTACACCACAATATATCCTGCCACCAGCCAGCCAACAGCTCCCCG
ACCGGCAGCTCGGCACAAAATCACCACTCGATACAGGCAGCCCATCAGTCCGGGACGGCGTCAGCGGGAG
AGCCGTTGTAAGGCGGCAGACTTTGCTCATGTTACCGATGCTATTCGGAAGAACGGCAACTAAGCTGCCG
GGTTTGAAACACGGATGATCTCGCGGAGGGTAGCATGTTGATTGTAACGATGACAGAGCGTTGCTGCCTG
TGATCACCGCGGTTTCAAAATCGGCTCCGTCGATACTATGTTATACGCCAACTTTGAAAACAACTTTGAA
AAAGCTGTTTTCTGGTATTTAAGGTTTTAGAATGCAAGGAACAGTGAATTGGAGTTCGTCTTGTTATAAT
TAGCTTCTTGGGGTATCTTTAAATACTGTAGAAAAGAGGAAGGAAATAATAAATGGCTAAAATGAGAATA
TCACCGGAATTGAAAAAACTGATCGAAAAATACCGCTGCGTAAAAGATACGGAAGGAATGTCTCCTGCTA
AGGTATATAAGCTGGTGGGAGAAAATGAAAACCTATATTTAAAAATGACGGACAGCCGGTATAAAGGGAC
CACCTATGATGTGGAACGGGAAAAGGACATGATGCTATGGCTGGAAGGAAAGCTGCCTGTTCCAAAGGTC
CTGCACTTTGAACGGCATGATGGCTGGAGCAATCTGCTCATGAGTGAGGCCGATGGCGTCCTTTGCTCGG
AAGAGTATGAAGATGAACAAAGCCCTGAAAAGATTATCGAGCTGTATGCGGAGTGCATCAGGCTCTTTCA
CTCCATCGACATATCGGATTGTCCCTATACGAATAGCTTAGACAGCCGCTTAGCCGAATTGGATTACTTA
CTGAATAACGATCTGGCCGATGTGGATTGCGAAAACTGGGAAGAAGACACTCCATTTAAAGATCCGCGCG
AGCTGTATGATTTTTTAAAGACGGAAAAGCCCGAAGAGGAACTTGTCTTTTCCCACGGCGACCTGGGAGA
CAGCAACATCTTTGTGAAAGATGGCAAAGTAAGTGGCTTTATTGATCTTGGGAGAAGCGGCAGGGCGGAC
AAGTGGTATGACATTGCCTTCTGCGTCCGGTCGATCAGGGAGGATATCGGGGAAGAACAGTATGTCGAGC
TATTTTTTGACTTACTGGGGATCAAGCCTGATTGGGAGAAAATAAAATATTATATTTTACTGGATGAATT
GTTTTAGTACCTAGAATGCATGACCAAAATCCCTTAACGTGAGTTTTCGTTCCACTGAGCGTCAGACCCC
GTAGAAAAGATCAAAGGATCTTCTTGAGATCCTTTTTTTCTGCGCGTAATCTGCTGCTTGCAAACAAAAA
AACCACCGCTACCAGCGGTGGTTTGTTTGCCGGATCAAGAGCTACCAACTCTTTTTCCGAAGGTAACTGG
CTTCAGCAGAGCGCAGATACCAAATACTGTCCTTCTAGTGTAGCCGTAGTTAGGCCACCACTTCAAGAAC
TCTGTAGCACCGCCTACATACCTCGCTCTGCTAATCCTGTTACCAGTGGCTGCTGCCAGTGGCGATAAGT
CGTGTCTTACCGGGTTGGACTCAAGACGATAGTTACCGGATAAGGCGCAGCGGTCGGGCTGAACGGGGGG
TTCGTGCACACAGCCCAGCTTGGAGCGAACGACCTACACCGAACTGAGATACCTACAGCGTGAGCTATGA
GAAAGCGCCACGCTTCCCGAAGGGAGAAAGGCGGACAGGTATCCGGTAAGCGGCAGGGTCGGAACAGGAG
AGCGCACGAGGGAGCTTCCAGGGGGAAACGCCTGGTATCTTTATAGTCCTGTCGGGTTTCGCCACCTCTG
ACTTGAGCGTCGATTTTTGTGATGCTCGTCAGGGGGGCGGAGCCTATGGAAAAACGCCAGCAACGCGGCC
TTTTTACGGTTCCTGGCCTTTTGCTGGCCTTTTGCTCACATGTTCTTTCCTGCGTTATCCCCTGATTCTG
TGGATAACCGTATTACCGCCTTTGAGTGAGCTGATACCGCTCGCCGCAGCCGAACGACCGAGCGCAGCGA
GTCAGTGAGCGAGGAAGCGGAAGAGCGCCTGATGCGGTATTTTCTCCTTACGCATCTGTGCGGTATTTCA
CACCGCATATGGTGCACTCTCAGTACAATCTGCTCTGATGCCGCATAGTTAAGCCAGTATACACTCCGCT
ATCGCTACGTGACTGGGTCATGGCTGCGCCCCGACACCCGCCAACACCCGCTGACGCGCCCTGACGGGCT
TGTCTGCTCCCGGCATCCGCTTACAGACAAGCTGTGACCGTCTCCGGGAGCTGCATGTGTCAGAGGTTTT
CACCGTCATCACCGAAACGCGCGAGGCAGGGTGCCTTGATGTGGGCGCCGGCGGTCGAGTGGCGACGGCG
CGGCTTGTCCGCGCCCTGGTAGATTGCCTGGCCGTAGGCCAGCCATTTTTGAGCGGCCAGCGGCCGCGAT
AGGCCGACGCGAAGCGGCGGGGCGTAGGGAGCGCAGCGACCGAAGGGTAGGCGCTTTTTGCAGCTCTTCG
GCTGTGCGCTGGCCAGACAGTTATGCACAGGCCAGGCGGGTTTTAAGAGTTTTAATAAGTTTTAAAGAGT
TTTAGGCGGAAAAATCGCCTTTTTTCTCTTTTATATCAGTCACTTACATGTGTGACCGGTTCCCAATGTA
CGGCTTTGGGTTCCCAATGTACGGGTTCCGGTTCCCAATGTACGGCTTTGGGTTCCCAATGTACGTGCTA
TCCACAGGAAAGAGACCTTTTCGACCTTTTTCCCCTGCTAGGGCAATTTGCCCTAGCATCTGCTCCGTAC
ATTAGGAACCGGCGGATGCTTCGCCCTCGATCAGGTTGCGGTAGCGCATGACTAGGATCGGGCCAGCCTG
CCCCGCCTCCTCCTTCAAATCGTACTCCGGCAGGTCATTTGACCCGATCAGCTTGCGCACGGTGAAACAG
AACTTCTTGAACTCTCCGGCGCTGCCACTGCGTTCGTAGATCGTCTTGAACAACCATCTGGCTTCTGCCT
TGCCTGCGGCGCGGCGTGCCAGGCGGTAGAGAAAACGGCCGATGCCGGGATCGATCAAAAAGTAATCGGG
GTGAACCGTCAGCACGTCCGGGTTCTTGCCTTCTGTGATCTCGCGGTACATCCAATCAGCTAGCTCGATC
TCGATGTACTCCGGCCGCCCGGTTTCGCTCTTTACGATCTTGTAGCGGCTAATCAAGGCTTCACCCTCGG
ATACCGTCACCAGGCGGCCGTTCTTGGCCTTCTTCGTACGCTGCATGGCAACGTGCGTGGTGTTTAACCG
AATGCAGGTTTCTACCAGGTCGTCTTTCTGCTTTCCGCCATCGGCTCGCCGGCAGAACTTGAGTACGTCC
GCAACGTGTGGACGGAACACGCGGCCGGGCTTGTCTCCCTTCCCTTCCCGGTATCGGTTCATGGATTCGG
TTAGATGGGAAACCGCCATCAGTACCAGGTCGTAATCCCACACACTGGCCATGCCGGCCGGCCCTGCGGA
AACCTCTACGTGCCCGTCTGGAAGCTCGTAGCGGATCACCTCGCCAGCTCGTCGGTCACGCTTCGACAGA
CGGAAAACGGCCACGTCCATGATGCTGCGACTATCGCGGGTGCCCACGTCATAGAGCATCGGAACGAAAA
AATCTGGTTGCTCGTCGCCCTTGGGCGGCTTCCTAATCGACGGCGCACCGGCTGCCGGCGGTTGCCGGGA
TTCTTTGCGGATTCGATCAGCGGCCGCTTGCCACGATTCACCGGGGCGTGCTTCTGCCTCGATGCGTTGC
CGCTGGGCGGCCTGCGCGGCCTTCAACTTCTCCACCAGGTCATCACCCAGCGCCGCGCCGATTTGTACCG
GGCCGGATGGTTTGCGACCGCTCACGCCGATTCCTCGGGCTTGGGGGTTCCAGTGCCATTGCAGGGCCGG
CAGGCAACCCAGCCGCTTACGCCTGGCCAACCGCCCGTTCCTCCACACATGGGGCATTCCACGGCGTCGG
TGCCTGGTTGTTCTTGATTTTCCATGCCGCCTCCTTTAGCCGCTAAAATTCATCTACTCATTTATTCATT
TGCTCATTTACTCTGGTAGCTGCGCGATGTATTCAGATAGCAGCTCGGTAATGGTCTTGCCTTGGCGTAC
CGCGTACATCTTCAGCTTGGTGTGATCCTCCGCCGGCAACTGAAAGTTGACCCGCTTCATGGCTGGCGTG
TCTGCCAGGCTGGCCAACGTTGCAGCCTTGCTGCTGCGTGCGCTCGGACGGCCGGCACTTAGCGTGTTTG
TGCTTTTGCTCATTTTCTCTTTACCTCATTAACTCAAATGAGTTTTGATTTAATTTCAGCGGCCAGCGCC
TGGACCTCGCGGGCAGCGTCGCCCTCGGGTTCTGATTCAAGAACGGTTGTGCCGGCGGCGGCAGTGCCTG
GGTAGCTCACGCGCTGCGTGATACGGGACTCAAGAATGGGCAGCTCGTACCCGGCCAGCGCCTCGGCAAC
CTCACCGCCGATGCGCGTGCCTTTGATCGCCCGCGACACGACAAAGGCCGCTTGTAGCCTTCCATCCGTG
ACCTCAATGCGCTGCTTAACCAGCTCCACCAGGTCGGCGGTGGCCCATATGTCGTAAGGGCTTGGCTGCA
CCGGAATCAGCACGAAGTCGGCTGCCTTGATCGCGGACACAGCCAAGTCCGCCGCCTGGGGCGCTCCGTC
GATCACTACGAAGTCGCGCCGGCCGATGGCCTTCACGTCGCGGTCAATCGTCGGGCGGTCGATGCCGACA
ACGGTTAGCGGTTGATCTTCCCGCACGGCCGCCCAATCGCGGGCACTGCCCTGGGGATCGGAATCGACTA
ACAGAACATCGGCCCCGGCGAGTTGCAGGGCGCGGGCTAGATGGGTTGCGATGGTCGTCTTGCCTGACCC
GCCTTTCTGGTTAAGTACAGCGATAACCTTCATGCGTTCCCCTTGCGTATTTGTTTATTTACTCATCGCA
TCATATACGCAGCGACCGCATGACGCAAGCTGTTTTACTCAAATACACATCACCTTTTTAGACGGCGGCG
CTCGGTTTCTTCAGCGGCCAAGCTGGCCGGCCAGGCCGCCAGCTTGGCATCAGACAAACCGGCCAGGATT
TCATGCAGCCGCACGGTTGAGACGTGCGCGGGCGGCTCGAACACGTACCCGGCCGCGATCATCTCCGCCT
CGATCTCTTCGGTAATGAAAAACGGTTCGTCCTGGCCGTCCTGGTGCGGTTTCATGCTTGTTCCTCTTGG
CGTTCATTCTCGGCGGCCGCCAGGGCGTCGGCCTCGGTCAATGCGTCCTCACGGAAGGCACCGCGCCGCC
TGGCCTCGGTGGGCGTCACTTCCTCGCTGCGCTCAAGTGCGCGGTACAGGGTCGAGCGATGCACGCCAAG
CAGTGCAGCCGCCTCTTTCACGGTGCGGCCTTCCTGGTCGATCAGCTCGCGGGCGTGCGCGATCTGTGCC
GGGGTGAGGGTAGGGCGGGGGCCAAACTTCACGCCTCGGGCCTTGGCGGCCTCGCGCCCGCTCCGGGTGC
GGTCGATGATTAGGGAACGCTCGAACTCGGCAATGCCGGCGAACACGGTCAACACCATGCGGCCGGCCGG
CGTGGTGGTGTCGGCCCACGGCTCTGCCAGGCTACGCAGGCCCGCGCCGGCCTCCTGGATGCGCTCGGCA
ATGTCCAGTAGGTCGCGGGTGCTGCGGGCCAGGCGGTCTAGCCTGGTCACTGTCACAACGTCGCCAGGGC
GTAGGTGGTCAAGCATCCTGGCCAGCTCCGGGCGGTCGCGCCTGGTGCCGGTGATCTTCTCGGAAAACAG
CTTGGTGCAGCCGGCCGCGTGCAGTTCGGCCCGTTGGTTG
